>Addgene plasmid #171850 | pEGFP-N1_c-SRC | addgene full sequence | sequence record 345823 | Addgene NGS Result
ATTCTGTGGATAACCGTATTACCGCCATGCATTAGTTATTAATAGTAATCAATTACGGGGTCATTAGTTC
ATAGCCCATATATGGAGTTCCGCGTTACATAACTTACGGTAAATGGCCCGCCTGGCTGACCGCCCAACGA
CCCCCGCCCATTGACGTCAATAATGACGTATGTTCCCATAGTAACGCCAATAGGGACTTTCCATTGACGT
CAATGGGTGGAGTATTTACGGTAAACTGCCCACTTGGCAGTACATCAAGTGTATCATATGCCAAGTACGC
CCCCTATTGACGTCAATGACGGTAAATGGCCCGCCTGGCATTATGCCCAGTACATGACCTTATGGGACTT
TCCTACTTGGCAGTACATCTACGTATTAGTCATCGCTATTACCATGGTGATGCGGTTTTGGCAGTACATC
AATGGGCGTGGATAGCGGTTTGACTCACGGGGATTTCCAAGTCTCCACCCCATTGACGTCAATGGGAGTT
TGTTTTGGCACCAAAATCAACGGGACTTTCCAAAATGTCGTAACAACTCCGCCCCATTGACGCAAATGGG
CGGTAGGCGTGTACGGTGGGAGGTCTATATAAGCAGAGCTGGTTTAGTGAACCGTCAGATCCGCTAGCGC
TACCGGACTCAGATCTCGAGATGGGTAGCAACAAGAGCAAGCCCAAGGATGCCAGCCAGCGGCGCCGCAG
CCTGGAGCCCGCCGAGAACGTGCACGGCGCTGGCGGGGGCGCTTTCCCCGCCTCGCAGACCCCCAGCAAG
CCAGCCTCGGCCGACGGCCACCGCGGCCCCAGCGCGGCCTTCGCCCCCGCGGCCGCCGAGCCCAAGCTGT
TCGGAGGCTTCAACTCCTCGGACACCGTCACCTCCCCGCAGAGGGCGGGCCCGCTGGCCGGTGGAGTGAC
CACCTTTGTGGCCCTCTATGACTATGAGTCTAGGACGGAGACAGACCTGTCCTTCAAGAAAGGCGAGCGG
CTCCAGATTGTCAACAACACAGAGGGAGACTGGTGGCTGGCCCACTCGCTCAGCACAGGACAGACAGGCT
ACATCCCCAGCAACTACGTGGCGCCCTCCGACTCCATCCAGGCTGAGGAGTGGTATTTTGGCAAGATCAC
CAGACGGGAGTCAGAGCGGTTACTGCTCAATGCAGAGAACCCGAGAGGGACCTTCCTCGTGCGAGAAAGT
GAGACCACGAAAGGTGCCTACTGCCTCTCAGTGTCTGACTTCGACAACGCCAAGGGCCTCAACGTGAAGC
ACTACAAGATCCGCAAGCTGGACAGCGGCGGCTTCTACATCACCTCCCGCACCCAGTTCAACAGCCTGCA
GCAGCTGGTGGCCTACTACTCCAAACACGCCGATGGCCTGTGCCACCGCCTCACCACCGTGTGCCCCACG
TCCAAGCCGCAGACTCAGGGCCTGGCCAAGGATGCCTGGGAGATCCCTCGGGAGTCGCTGCGGCTGGAGG
TCAAGCTGGGCCAGGGCTGCTTTGGCGAGGTGTGGATGGGGACCTGGAACGGTACCACCAGGGTGGCCAT
CAAAACCCTGAAGCCTGGCACGATGTCTCCAGAGGCCTTCCTGCAGGAGGCCCAGGTCATGAAGAAGCTG
AGGCATGAGAAGCTGGTGCAGTTGTATGCTGTGGTTTCAGAGGAGCCCATTTACATCGTCACGGAGTACA
TGAGCAAGGGGAGTTTGCTGGACTTTCTCAAGGGGGAGACAGGCAAGTACCTGCGGCTGCCTCAGCTGGT
GGACATGGCTGCTCAGATCGCCTCAGGCATGGCGTACGTGGAGCGGATGAACTACGTCCACCGGGACCTT
CGTGCAGCCAACATCCTGGTGGGAGAGAACCTGGTGTGCAAAGTGGCCGACTTTGGGCTGGCTCGGCTCA
TTGAAGACAATGAGTACACGGCGCGGCAAGGTGCCAAATTCCCCATCAAGTGGACGGCTCCAGAAGCTGC
CCTCTATGGCCGCTTCACCATCAAGTCGGACGTGTGGTCCTTCGGGATCCTGCTGACTGAGCTCACCACA
AAGGGACGGGTGCCCTACCCTGGGATGGTGAACCGCGAGGTGCTGGACCAGGTGGAGCGGGGCTACCGGA
TGCCCTGCCCGCCGGAGTGTCCCGAGTCCCTGCACGACCTCATGTGCCAGTGCTGGCGGAAGGAGCCTGA
GGAGCGGCCCACCTTCGAGTACCTGCAGGCCTTCCTGGAGGACTACTTCACGTCCACCGAGCCCCAGTAC
CAGCCCGGGGAGAACCTCGGATCAGGATCAAAGCTTCGAATTCTGCAGTCGACGGTACCGCGGGCCCGGG
ATCCACCGGTCGCCACCATGGTGAGCAAGGGCGAGGAGCTGTTCACCGGGGTGGTGCCCATCCTGGTCGA
GCTGGACGGCGACGTAAACGGCCACAAGTTCAGCGTGTCCGGCGAGGGCGAGGGCGATGCCACCTACGGC
AAGCTGACCCTGAAGTTCATCTGCACCACCGGCAAGCTGCCCGTGCCCTGGCCCACCCTCGTGACCACCC
TGACCTACGGCGTGCAGTGCTTCAGCCGCTACCCCGACCACATGAAGCAGCACGACTTCTTCAAGTCCGC
CATGCCCGAAGGCTACGTCCAGGAGCGCACCATCTTCTTCAAGGACGACGGCAACTACAAGACCCGCGCC
GAGGTGAAGTTCGAGGGCGACACCCTGGTGAACCGCATCGAGCTGAAGGGCATCGACTTCAAGGAGGACG
GCAACATCCTGGGGCACAAGCTGGAGTACAACTACAACAGCCACAACGTCTATATCATGGCCGACAAGCA
GAAGAACGGCATCAAGGTGAACTTCAAGATCCGCCACAACATCGAGGACGGCAGCGTGCAGCTCGCCGAC
CACTACCAGCAGAACACCCCCATCGGCGACGGCCCCGTGCTGCTGCCCGACAACCACTACCTGAGCACCC
AGTCCGCCCTGAGCAAAGACCCCAACGAGAAGCGCGATCACATGGTCCTGCTGGAGTTCGTGACCGCCGC
CGGGATCACTCTCGGCATGGACGAGCTGTACAAGTAAAGCGGCCGCGACTCTAGATCATAATCAGCCATA
CCACATTTGTAGAGGTTTTACTTGCTTTAAAAAACCTCCCACACCTCCCCCTGAACCTGAAACATAAAAT
GAATGCAATTGTTGTTGTTAACTTGTTTATTGCAGCTTATAATGGTTACAAATAAAGCAATAGCATCACA
AATTTCACAAATAAAGCATTTTTTTCACTGCATTCTAGTTGTGGTTTGTCCAAACTCATCAATGTATCTT
AAGGCGTAAATTGTAAGCGTTAATATTTTGTTAAAATTCGCGTTAAATTTTTGTTAAATCAGCTCATTTT
TTAACCAATAGGCCGAAATCGGCAAAATCCCTTATAAATCAAAAGAATAGACCGAGATAGGGT
[37 nt withheld, positions 3424-3460]
AAAGAACGTGGACTCCAACGTCAAAGG
[49 nt withheld, positions 3488-3536]
T
[91 nt withheld, positions 3538-3628]
G
[124 nt withheld, positions 3630-3753]
CAGGTGGCACTTTTCGGGGAAATGTGCGCGGAACCCCTATTTGTTTATTTTTCTAAATACATTCAAATAT
GTATCCGCTCATGAGACAATAACCCTGATAAATGCTTCAATAATATTGAAAAAGGAAGAGTCCTGAGGCG
GAAAGAACCAGCTGTGGAATGTGTGTCAGTTAGGGTGTGGAAAGTCCCCAGGCTCCCCAGCAGGCAGAAG
TATGCAAAGCATGCATCTCAATTAGTCAGCAACCAGGTGTGGAAAGTCCCCAGGCTCCCCAGCAGGCAGA
AGTATGCAAAGCATGCATCTCAATTAGTCAGCAACCATAGTCCCGCCCCTAACTCCGCCCATCCCGCCCC
TAACTCCGCCCAGTTCCGCCCATTCTCCGCCCCATGGCTGACTAATTTTTTTTATTTATGCAGAGGCCGA
GGCCGCCTCGGCCTCTGAGCTATTCCAGAAGTAGTGAGGAGGCTTTTTTGGAGGCCTAGGCTTTTGCAAA
GATCGATCAAGAGACAGGATGAGGATCGTTTCGCATGATTGAACAAGATGGATTGCACGCAGGTTCTCCG
GCCGCTTGGGTGGAGAGGCTATTCGGCTATGACTGGGCACAACAGACAATCGGCTGCTCTGATGCCGCCG
TGTTCCGGCTGTCAGCGCAGGGGCGCCCGGTTCTTTTTGTCAAGACCGACCTGTCCGGTGCCCTGAATGA
ACTGCAAGACGAGGCAGCGCGGCTATCGTGGCTGGCCACGACGGGCGTTCCTTGCGCAGCTGTGCTCGAC
GTTGTCACTGAAGCGGGAAGGGACTGGCTGCTATTGGGCGAAGTGCCGGGGCAGGATCTCCTGTCATCTC
ACCTTGCTCCTGCCGAGAAAGTATCCATCATGGCTGATGCAATGCGGCGGCTGCATACGCTTGATCCGGC
TACCTGCCCATTCGACCACCAAGCGAAACATCGCATCGAGCGAGCACGTACTCGGATGGAAGCCGGTCTT
GTCGATCAGGATGATCTGGACGAAGAGCATCAGGGGCTCGCGCCAGCCGAACTGTTCGCCAGGCTCAAGG
CGAGCATGCCCGACGGCGAGGATCTCGTCGTGACCCATGGCGATGCCTGCTTGCCGAATATCATGGTGGA
AAATGGCCGCTTTTCTGGATTCATCGACTGTGGCCGGCTGGGTGTGGCGGACCGCTATCAGGACATAGCG
TTGGCTACCCGTGATATTGCTGAAGAGCTTGGCGGCGAATGGGCTGACCGCTTCCTCGTGCTTTACGGTA
TCGCCGCTCCCGATTCGCAGCGCATCGCCTTCTATCGCCTTCTTGACGAGTTCTTCTGAGCGGGACTCTG
GGGTTCGAAATGACCGACCAAGCGACGCCCAACCTGCCATCACGAGATTTCGATTCCACCGCCGCCTTCT
ATGAAAGGTTGGGCTTCGGAATCGTTTTCCGGGACGCCGGCTGGATGATCCTCCAGCGCGGGGATCTCAT
GCTGGAGTTCTTCGCCCACCCTAGGGGGAGGCTAACTGAAACACGGAAGGAGACAATACCGGAAGGAACC
CGCGCTATGACGGCAATAAAAAGACAGAATAAAACGCACGGTGTTGGGTCGTTTGTTCATAAACGCGGGG
TTCGGTCCCAGGGCTGGCACTCTGTCGATACCCCACCGAGACCCCATTGGGGCCAATACGCCCGCGTTTC
TTCCTTTTCCCCACCCCACCCCCCAAGTTCGGGTGAAGGCCCAGGGCTCGCAGCCAACGTCGGGGCGGCA
GGCCCTGCCATAGCCTCAGGTTACTCATATATACTTTAGATTGATTTAAAACTTCATTTTTAATTTAAAA
GGATCTAGGTGAAGATCCTTTTTGATAATCTCATGACCAAAATCCCTTAACGTGAGTTTTCGTTCCACTG
AGCGTCAGACCCCGTAGAAAAGATCAAAGGATCTTCTTGAGATCCTTTTTTTCTGCGCGTAATCTGCTGC
TTGCAAACAAAAAAACCACCGCTACCAGCGGTGGTTTGTTTGCCGGATCAAGAGCTACCAACTCTTTTTC
CGAAGGTAACTGGCTTCAGCAGAGCGCAGATACCAAATACTGTTCTTCTAGTGTAGCCGTAGTTAGGCCA
CCACTTCAAGAACTCTGTAGCACCGCCTACATACCTCGCTCTGCTAATCCTGTTACCAGTGGCTGCTGCC
AGTGGCGATAAGTCGTGTCTTACCGGGTTGGACTCAAGACGATAGTTACCGGATAAGGCGCAGCGGTCGG
GCTGAACGGGGGGTTCGTGCACACAGCCCAGCTTGGAGCGAACGACCTACACCGAACTGAGATACCTACA
GCGTGAGCTATGAGAAAGCGCCACGCTTCCCGAAGGGAGAAAGGCGGACAGGTATCCGGTAAGCGGCAGG
GTCGGAACAGGAGAGCGCACGAGGGAGCTTCCAGGGGGAAACGCCTGGTATCTTTATAGTCCTGTCGGGT
TTCGCCACCTCTGACTTGAGCGTCGATTTTTGTGATGCTCGTCAGGGGGGCGGAGCCTATGGAAAAACGC
CAGCAACGCGGCCTTTTTACGGTTCCTGGCCTTTTGCTGGCCTTTTGCTCACATGTTCTTTCCTGCGTTA
TCCCCTG
Features (pLannotate 1.2.2; 17 found; start..end, strand, type, name):
      1..25      +  rep_origin     RSF ori (fragment): Plasmids containing the RSF 1030 origin of replication can be propagated in E. coli cells that contain additional plasmids with compatible origins.
     93..396     +  enhancer       CMV enhancer: human cytomegalovirus immediate early enhancer
    397..600     +  promoter       CMV promoter: human cytomegalovirus (CMV) immediate early promoter
    623..650     +  misc_feature   MCS (fragment): multiple cloning site
    651..2258    +  CDS            SRC: SRC_HUMAN - Also known as SRC1. Experimental evidence at protein level: Swiss-Prot protein existence level 1. Non-receptor protein tyrosine kinase which is activated following engagement of many different classes of cellular receptors including immune response receptors, integrins and other adhesion receptors, receptor protein tyrosine kinases, G protein-coupled receptors as well as cytokine receptors. Participates in signaling pathways that control a diverse spectrum of biological activities including gene transcription, immune response, cell adhesion, cell cycle progression, apoptosis, migra
   2271..2314    +  misc_feature   MCS (fragment): multiple cloning site
   2328..3047    +  CDS            EGFP: the original enhanced GFP (Yang et al., 1996) mammalian codon-optimized
   3064..3147    +  CDS            large T antigen (fragment): large T antigen from SV40 (simian virus 40)
   3170..3291    +  polyA_signal   SV40 poly(A) signal: SV40 polyadenylation signal
   3325..3753    -  rep_origin     f1 ori (sequence partly withheld): f1 bacteriophage origin of replication; arrow indicates direction of (+) strand synthesis
   3780..3884    +  promoter       AmpR promoter: bla
   3886..4243    +  promoter       SV40 promoter: SV40 enhancer and early promoter
   4278..5072    +  CDS            NeoR/KanR: aminoglycoside phosphotransferase from Tn5; aph(3')-II (or nptII); confers resistance to neomycin, kanamycin, and G418 (Geneticin®)
   5093..5245    +  CDS            ble (fragment): BLE_KLEPN - Experimental evidence at protein level: Swiss-Prot protein existence level 1. Binding protein with a strong affinity to the bleomycin family of antibiotics. Binds to CL990; an antimitotic-antibiotic compound. From Klebsiella pneumoniae.
   5304..5351    +  polyA_signal   HSV TK poly(A) signal: herpes simplex virus thymidine kinase polyadenylation signal (Cole and Stacy, 1985)
   5442..5458    -  polyA_signal   bGH poly(A) signal (fragment): bovine growth hormone polyadenylation signal
   5680..6268    +  rep_origin     ori: high-copy-number ColE1/pMB1/pBR322/pUC origin of replication
