[The description below was written by a language model from this plasmid's Addgene catalogue record and pLannotate feature annotations shown in this document.]
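Description:
pEGFP-N1_c-SRC is a mammalian expression plasmid of about 6.35 kb, built on the pEGFP-N1 backbone, that produces human c-SRC fused at its C terminus to EGFP. The SRC open reading frame, which encodes a non-receptor protein tyrosine kinase, was inserted between the XhoI and HindIII sites of the multiple cloning site. Both sites are retained. A short Gly-Ser (GSGS) linker was added at the 3′ end of the insert, and the residual polylinker sequence carries the frame on into the EGFP coding sequence. Transcription is driven by the human cytomegalovirus immediate-early enhancer and promoter and terminated by the SV40 polyadenylation signal.

The plasmid is propagated in E. coli from a high-copy ColE1/pUC-type origin, and an f1 origin is also present for single-stranded DNA production. A single Tn5 aminoglycoside phosphotransferase (NeoR/KanR) gene serves as the marker in both hosts. A bacterial bla-type promoter placed just upstream of the SV40 enhancer/early promoter gives kanamycin resistance in bacteria, while the SV40 promoter and an HSV TK polyadenylation signal give G418 resistance in mammalian cells, allowing selection of stable transfectants. The short hits annotated as RSF ori, large T antigen, ble and bGH poly(A) are small fragments. They most likely reflect sequence similarity within the backbone rather than functional elements.

The record gives no specific purpose beyond the construct name. The design suits transient or stable expression of fluorescently tagged c-SRC, for example to follow its localisation or abundance. The associated publication concerns FBXL7-dependent degradation of c-SRC in epithelial-to-mesenchymal transition and metastasis.
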