Addgene plasmid #171850: pEGFP-N1_c-SRC
Purpose: pEGFP-N1_c-SRC
Depositing lab: Michele Pagano. Publication: Epigenetic silencing of the ubiquitin ligase subunit FBXL7 impairs c-SRC degradation and promotes epithelial-to-mesenchymal transition and metastasis. Moro L, Simoneschi D, Kurz E, Arbini AA, Jang S, Guaragnella N, Giannattasio S, Wang W, Chen YA, Pires G, Dang A, Hernandez E, Kapur P, Mishra A, Tsirigos A, Miller G, Hsieh JT, Pagano M. Nat Cell Biol. 2020 Sep;22(9):1130-1142. doi: 10.1038/s41556-020-0560-6. Epub 2020 Aug 24. PubMed 32839549.
Backbone
  Vector backbone: pEGFP-N1
  Backbone size w/o insert (bp): 4733
  Total vector size (bp): 6354
  Vector type: Mammalian Expression
  Selectable markers: Neomycin (select with G418)
Growth in bacteria
  Bacterial resistance: Kanamycin, 50 μg/mL
  Growth temperature: 37°C
  Growth strain: DH5alpha
  Copy number: Unknown
Gene/Insert
  Gene/Insert name: c-SRC (alt name: SRC)
  Species: H. sapiens (human)
  Insert size (bp): 1623
  Mutation: Added a linker sequence in 3' of c-SRC: GSGS
  GenBank ID: NM_198291
  Entrez Gene: SRC (a.k.a. ASV, SRC1, THC6, c-SRC, p60-Src)
  Tag / fusion protein: GFP (C terminal on backbone)
  Cloning method: Restriction Enzyme; 5′ cloning site XhoI (not destroyed); 3′ cloning site HindIII (not destroyed)
  Sequencing primers: 5′ F-CMV; 3′ R-EGFP-C
Terms and licenses: Academic/Nonprofit Terms; Industry Terms: Not Available to Industry
How to cite: pEGFP-N1_c-SRC was a gift from Michele Pagano (Addgene plasmid # 171850 ; http://n2t.net/addgene:171850 ; RRID:Addgene_171850)
